Addgene plasmid #58455: pUAST YFP Rab21 WT
Purpose: expression of drosophila YFP Rab21
Depositing lab: Matthew Scott. Depositing organization: Stanford University. Publication: Thirty-one flavors of Drosophila rab proteins. Zhang J, Schulze KL, Hiesinger PR, Suyama K, Wang S, Fish M, Acar M, Hoskins RA, Bellen HJ, Scott MP. Genetics. 2007 Jun;176(2):1307-22. Epub 2007 Apr 3. 10.1534/genetics.106.066761 PubMed 17409086.
Backbone
  Vector backbone: pUAST
  Vector type: Insect Expression
Growth in bacteria
  Bacterial resistance: Ampicillin, 100 μg/mL
  Growth temperature: 37°C
  Growth strain: DH5alpha
  Copy number: Unknown
Gene/Insert
  Gene/Insert name: Rab21
  Species: D. melanogaster (fly)
  Entrez Gene: Rab21 (a.k.a. Dmel_CG17515, AAF45341, CG17515, CG40304, DmRab21, Dmel\CG17515, anon-EST:Posey237, rab21)
  Promoter: GAL4
  Tag / fusion protein: YFP (N terminal on backbone)
  Cloning method: Gateway Cloning
  Sequencing primers: 5′ EGFP-C; 3′ SV40pA-R
Terms and licenses: Academic/Nonprofit Terms; Industry Terms: Not Available to Industry
How to cite: pUAST YFP Rab21 WT was a gift from Matthew Scott (Addgene plasmid # 58455 ; http://n2t.net/addgene:58455 ; RRID:Addgene_58455)
