[The description below was written by a language model from this plasmid's Addgene catalogue record.]
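Description:
pUAST YFP Rab21 WT is an insect expression plasmid built on the pUAST backbone, the standard Drosophila vector for GAL4/UAS-driven transgene expression. It is propagated in E. coli under ampicillin selection; the record lists the copy number as unknown, and no feature table is supplied, so the origin of replication and other backbone elements are not itemised. pUAST vectors generally carry P-element ends and a mini-white eye-colour marker for germline transformation of flies, but these parts are not explicitly recorded here.

The payload is the wild-type coding sequence of Drosophila melanogaster Rab21 (CG17515), a small GTPase of the Rab family, introduced by Gateway recombination cloning. It is fused at its N terminus to YFP, which is supplied by the backbone. N-terminal tagging leaves the Rab C terminus free, the region where Rab proteins are normally lipid-modified for membrane attachment. The promoter field is given as GAL4, meaning that expression is GAL4-responsive: in pUAST, upstream activating sequences ahead of a minimal promoter remain silent until the yeast GAL4 transcription factor is provided, typically by crossing to a tissue- or stage-specific GAL4 driver line or by co-transfecting cultured cells. The listed 3′ sequencing primer suggests an SV40 polyadenylation signal downstream of the insert.

The stated purpose is expression of Drosophila YFP-Rab21. The "WT" designation marks this as the unmutated form. A fluorescent Rab fusion under GAL4 control is suited to visualising Rab21 localisation and the membrane compartments it marks in chosen fly tissues.
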