>Addgene plasmid #58455 | pUAST YFP Rab21 WT | addgene partial sequence | sequence record 92300 | EGFP-C 5'-CATGGTCCTGCTGGAGTTCGTG-3'
GAGCTGTACAAGTCCGGACTCAGATCTCGAGCTCAAGCTTCGAATTCTGCAGTCGACGGTACCGCGGGCC
CGGGATCATCAACAAGTTTGTACAAAAAAGCAGGCTTAATGAGCTCGAGCAGAACGAGGAACGGCCCCAC
GCTTAATTTCAAGGCGGTGCTGCTGGGCGAAGGTTGTGTGGGCAAGACGTCGCTGGTGCTGCGCTACATG
GAAGACCGGTTCAATGCCCAGCACCTAAGCACCCTGCAGGCTTCCTTTGTCAGCCGCAAGATGTCCCTGG
AGGATGGGAGAAGGGCGCAGTTGAATATTTGGGACACGGCTGGTCAGGAGCGGTTCCACGCCCTGGGACC
CATCTACTATCGCGGCTCCGATGGCGCCCTGCTCGTCTATGACATAACGGACCGAGACTCGTTCCAGAAG
GTCAAATCCTGGGTGCGGGAGCTCCGGCAAATGCGCGGCACGGAGATTGCCTTAATAATCGTCGGCAACA
AGACTGATTTGGAGGAACAGCGAGCAGTAACGCACGATGAGGCCCTTCAATATGCGCGCACGGTTGGCGC
TCAATATGTAGAAACTTCGGCCAAGGAGAACGAGGGGGTGGCTGAGCTCTTCGAGCTCCTGACCCAGCTG
ATGCTGGAGCAGTTGAGCCAACGGCAACCGGATGCGAGTCCACTTCGCCTCCAGAATCCGGATACGGATA
ACCTTAACAACTCCGATGACTCGGAGGCCCCGGATCCCGGAGATCCTGCGGGCCAGCGGTCCTGTTGCGG
CATTTAGAACCCAGCTTTCTTGTACAAAGTGGTTGATGATCCTCTAGAGGATCTTTGTGAAGGAACCTTA
CTTCTGTGGTGTGACATAATTGGACAA
