>Addgene plasmid #58455 | pUAST YFP Rab21 WT | addgene partial sequence | sequence record 92327 | SV40pA-R 5'-GAAATTTGTGATGCTATTGC-3'
ACAACAACAATTGCATTCATTTTATGTTTCAGGTTCAGGGGGAGGTGTGGGAGGTTTTTTAAAGCAAGTA
AAACCTCTACAAATGTGGTATGGCTGATTATGATCTCTAGTCAAGGCACTATACATCAAATATTTTTCCA
TAATTTTCTTGTATAGCAGTGCAGCTTTTTCCTTTGTGGTGTAAATAGCAAAGCAAGCAAGAGTTCTATT
ACTAAACACAGCATGACTCAAAAAACTTAGCAATTCTGAAGGAAAGTCCTTGGGGTCTTCTACCTTTCTC
TTCTTTTTTGGAGGAGTAGAATGTTGAGAGTCAGCAGTAGCCTCATCATCACTAGATGGCATTTCTTCTG
AGCAAAACAGGTTTTCCTCATTAAAGGCATTCCACCACTGCTCCCATTCATCAGTTCCATAGGTTGGAAT
CTAAAATACACAAACAATTAGAATCAGTAGTTTAACACATTATACACTTAAAAATTTTATATTTACCTTA
GAGCTTTAAATCTCTGTAGGTAGTTTGTCCAATTATGTCACACCACAGAAGTAAGGTTCCTTCACAAAGA
TCCTCTAGAGGATCATCAACCACTTTGTACAAGAAAGCTGGGTTCTAAATGCCGCAACAGGACCGCTGGC
CCGCAGGATCTCCGGGATCCGGGGCCTCCGAGTCATCGGAGTTGTTAAGGTTATCCGTATCCGGATTCTG
GAGGCGAAGTGGACTCGCATCCGGTTGCCGTTGGCTCAACTGCTCCAGCATCAGCTGGGTCAGGAGCTCG
AAGAGCTCAGCCACCC
